Addgene plasmid #208141: AiP12558 - pAAV-AiE0390m_3xC2-minBG-SYFP2-WPRE3-BGHpA (Alias: CN2558)
Purpose: Direct-expressing SYFP2 in astrocytes AAV Virus
Depositing lab: Allen Institute for Brain Science & Jonathan Ting. Depositing organization: Allen Institute. Publication: A suite of enhancer AAVs and transgenic mouse lines for genetic access to cortical cell types. Ben-Simon Y, Hooper M, Narayan S, Daigle TL, Dwivedi D, Way SW, Oster A, Stafford DA, Mich JK, Taormina MJ, Martinez RA, Opitz-Araya X, Roth JR, Alexander JR, Allen S, Amster A, Arbuckle J, Ayala A, Baker PM, Bakken TE, Barcelli T, Barta S, Bendrick J, Bertagnolli D, Bielstein C, Bishwakarma P, Bowlus J, Boyer G, Brouner K, Casian B, Casper T, Chakka AB, Chakrabarty R, Chance RK, Chavan S, Clark M, Colbert K, Collman F, Daniel S, Departee M, DiValentin P, Donadio N, Dotson N, Egdorf T, Fliss T, Gabitto M, Garcia J, Gary A, Gasperini M, Gloe J, Goldy J, Gore BB, Graybuck L, Greisman N, Haeseleer F, Halterman C, Haradon Z, Hastings SD, Helback O, Ho W, Hockemeyer D, Huang C, Huff S, Hunker A, Johansen N, Jones D, Juneau Z, Kalmbach B, Kannan M, Khem S, Kussick E, Kutsal R, Larsen R, Lee C, Lee AY, Leibly M, Lenz GH, Li S, Liang E, Lusk N, Madigan Z, Malloy J, Malone J, McCue R, Melchor J, Mollenkopf T, Moosman S, Morin E, Newman D, Ng L, Ngo K, Omstead V, Otto S, Oyama A, Pena N, Pham T, Phillips E, Pom CA, Potekhina L, Ransford S, Ray PL, Rette D, Reynoldson C, Rimorin C, Rocha D, Ruiz A, Sanchez REA, Sawyer L, Sedeno-Cortes A, Sevigny JP, Shapovalova N, Shepard N, Shulga L, Sigler AR, Siverts L, Soliman S, Somasundaram S, Staats B, Stewart K, Szelenyi E, Tieu M, Trader C, Tran A, van Velthoven CTJ, Walker M, Wang Y, Weed N, Wirthlin M, Wood T, Wynalda B, Yao Z, Zhou T, Ariza J, Dee N, Reding M, Ronellenfitch K, Mufti S, Sunkin SM, Smith KA, Esposito L, Waters J, Thyagarajan B, Yao S, Lein ES, Zeng H, Levi BP, Ngai J, Ting JT, Tasic B. Cell. 2025 May 16:S0092-8674(25)00513-6. doi: 10.1016/j.cell.2025.05.002. PubMed 40403729.
Backbone
  Vector backbone: rAAV
  Backbone manufacturer: Allen Institute for Brain Science
  Vector type: AAV
Growth in bacteria
  Bacterial resistance: Ampicillin, 100 μg/mL
  Growth temperature: 37°C
  Growth strain: NEB Stable
  Copy number: High Copy
Gene/Insert
  Gene/Insert name: SYFP2
  Species: Synthetic
  Insert size (bp): 720
  Mutation: NA
  Promoter: Beta Globin minimal promoter
  Cloning method: Restriction Enzyme; 5′ cloning site Unknown (unknown if destroyed)
Terms and licenses: Academic/Nonprofit Terms; Industry Terms: Not Available to Industry
Depositor comments: Funded by the Brain Initiative. Please visit https://doi.org/10.1101/2023.09.20.558718 for bioRxiv preprint.
How to cite: AiP12558 - pAAV-AiE0390m_3xC2-minBG-SYFP2-WPRE3-BGHpA (Alias: CN2558) was a gift from Allen Institute for Brain Science & Jonathan Ting (Addgene plasmid # 208141 ; http://n2t.net/addgene:208141 ; RRID:Addgene_208141)
