[The description below was written by a language model from this plasmid's Addgene catalogue record and pLannotate feature annotations shown in this document.]
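Description:
AiP12558 - pAAV-AiE0390m_3xC2-minBG-SYFP2-WPRE3-BGHpA (alias CN2558) is a recombinant AAV transfer plasmid of about 5 kb, built on an rAAV backbone for packaging a cell-type-targeted fluorescent reporter into AAV particles. In bacteria it is maintained through a high-copy ColE1/pUC-type origin and selected with ampicillin via the bla gene and its own promoter. An f1 phage origin is also present, along with short remnants of pBR322 bom and rop sequences. The recorded growth strain is a recombination-deficient type commonly used to preserve repeat-rich elements such as ITRs.

The payload lies between AAV2 inverted terminal repeats, which provide the cis signals for genome replication and encapsidation. The 3′ ITR is annotated in full, whereas only two short fragments of the 5′ ITR were detected in the sequencing result. According to the construct name, the regulatory region consists of AiE0390m_3xC2, apparently a triplicated core of an enhancer, placed upstream of a minimal beta-globin promoter. Neither element is annotated in the feature table, but both presumably occupy the unannotated stretch upstream of the reporter. The minimal promoter has little activity by itself, so expression depends on the enhancer, which is intended to restrict it to astrocytes. The cassette drives SYFP2, a rapidly maturing monomeric yellow fluorescent protein derived from Aequorea victoria. This is followed by WPRE3, a shortened woodchuck hepatitis post-transcriptional element that boosts transcript expression while saving packaging space, seen here as two WPRE fragments. A bovine growth hormone polyadenylation signal ends the cassette.

Expression is direct, with no recombinase dependence, so the virus labels astrocytes with yellow fluorescence. It belongs to a suite of enhancer AAVs developed for genetic access to brain cell types.
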