Features (pLannotate 1.2.2; 14 found; start..end, strand, type, name):
     12..39      +  repeat_region  AAV2 ITR (fragment): inverted terminal repeat of adeno-associated virus serotype 2 inverted
     68..95      +  repeat_region  AAV2 ITR (fragment): inverted terminal repeat of adeno-associated virus serotype 2 inverted
    994..1710    +  CDS            SYFP2: SYFP2 is a basic (constitutively fluorescent) yellow fluorescent protein published in 2006, derived from Aequorea victoria. It is reported to be a very rapidly-maturing monomer with moderate acid sensitivity.
   1750..1907    +  misc_feature   WPRE (fragment): woodchuck hepatitis virus posttranscriptional regulatory element
   1913..1993    +  misc_feature   WPRE (fragment): woodchuck hepatitis virus posttranscriptional regulatory element
   2010..2121    +  polyA_signal   bGH poly(A) signal: bovine growth hormone polyadenylation signal
   2239..2379    +  repeat_region  AAV2 ITR: inverted terminal repeat of adeno-associated virus serotype 2 inverted
   2384..2435    -  misc_feature   bom (fragment): basis of mobility region from pBR322
   2454..2909    +  rep_origin     f1 ori (sequence partly withheld): f1 bacteriophage origin of replication; arrow indicates direction of (+) strand synthesis
   2910..2959    -  misc_feature   bom (fragment): basis of mobility region from pBR322
   3061..3096    -  CDS            rop (fragment): Rop protein, which maintains plasmids at low copy number; rop
   3191..3295    +  promoter       AmpR promoter: bla
   3296..4156    +  CDS            AmpR: β-lactamase; bla; confers resistance to ampicillin, carbenicillin, and related antibiotics
   4327..4915    +  rep_origin     ori: high-copy-number ColE1/pMB1/pBR322/pUC origin of replication
>Addgene plasmid #208141 | AiP12558 - pAAV-AiE0390m_3xC2-minBG-SYFP2-WPRE3-BGHpA (Alias: CN2558) | addgene full sequence | sequence record 410577 | Addgene NGS Result
CCTGCAGGCAGCTGCGCGCTCGCTCGCTCACTGAGGCCGCCCGGGCGTCGGGCGACCTTTGGTCGCCCGG
CCTCAGTGAGCGAGCGAGCGCGCAGAGAGGGAGTGGCCAACTCCATCACTAGGGGTTCCTGCGGCCGCAC
GCGTGAAAGGAAAGAGCTTGCTTTCAACCTCAAAAGCTAGGAGGAAAGGGCTCTGAAATTTGCTCAGAAT
TCCCAATTCACCATTAGCCTGTTTCTTCCTTTAGCCTCAAGGCATTCTCCGCTTTTTGAAAAGATGTTAA
GAAATTCAGTCACAATAGAGAGCCTAGTTTTGAACATGTTTCACTCGGTCCATTGAGGTCTGGGCTCCAG
CCTTTGTGTGGGGTGAATTGAGCTGAGCGGCTAGCTGGTTGGAGGAAAGGAAAGAGCTTGCTTTCAACCT
CAAAAGCTAGGAGGAAAGGGCTCTGAAATTTGCTCAGAATTCCCAATTCACCATTAGCCTGTTTCTTCCT
TTAGCCTCAAGGCATTCTCCGCTTTTTGAAAAGATGTTAAGAAATTCAGTCACAATAGAGAGCCTAGTTT
TGAACATGTTTCACTCGGTCCATTGAGGTCTGGGCTCCAGCCTTTGTGTGGGGTGAATTGAGCTGAGCGG
CTAGCTGGTTGGAGGAAAGGAAAGAGCTTGCTTTCAACCTCAAAAGCTAGGAGGAAAGGGCTCTGAAATT
TGCTCAGAATTCCCAATTCACCATTAGCCTGTTTCTTCCTTTAGCCTCAAGGCATTCTCCGCTTTTTGAA
AAGATGTTAAGAAATTCAGTCACAATAGAGAGCCTAGTTTTGAACATGTTTCACTCGGTCCATTGAGGTC
TGGGCTCCAGCCTTTGTGTGGGGTGAATTGAGCTGAGCGGCTAGCTGGTTGGAGGAGCTCGGGCTGGGCA
TAAAAGTCAGGGCAGAGCCATCTATTGCTTACATTTGCTTCTGGGATCCAGATCTTTCGAAGCTAGCGCT
ACCGGTCGCCACCATGGTGAGCAAGGGCGAGGAGCTGTTCACCGGGGTGGTGCCCATCCTGGTCGAGCTG
GACGGCGACGTAAACGGCCACAAGTTCAGCGTGTCCGGCGAGGGCGAGGGCGATGCCACCTACGGCAAGC
TGACCCTGAAGCTGATCTGCACCACCGGCAAGCTGCCCGTGCCCTGGCCCACCCTCGTGACCACCCTGGG
CTACGGCGTGCAGTGCTTCGCCCGCTACCCCGACCACATGAAGCAGCACGACTTCTTCAAGTCCGCCATG
CCCGAAGGCTACGTCCAGGAGCGCACCATCTTCTTCAAGGACGACGGCAACTACAAGACCCGCGCCGAGG
TGAAGTTCGAGGGCGACACCCTGGTGAACCGCATCGAGCTGAAGGGCATCGACTTCAAGGAGGACGGCAA
CATCCTGGGGCACAAGCTGGAGTACAACTACAACAGCCACAACGTCTATATCACCGCCGACAAGCAGAAG
AACGGCATCAAGGCCAACTTCAAGATCCGCCACAACATCGAGGACGGCGGCGTGCAGCTCGCCGACCACT
ACCAGCAGAACACCCCCATCGGCGACGGCCCCGTGCTGCTGCCCGACAACCACTACCTGAGCTACCAGTC
CAAGCTGAGCAAAGACCCCAACGAGAAGCGCGATCACATGGTCCTGCTGGAGTTCGTGACCGCCGCCGGG
ATCACTCTCGGCATGGACGAGCTGTACAAGTAAGTCGACGGCGCGCCGCGGCCGCGAATTCGATATCATA
ATCAACCTCTGGATTACAAAATTTGTGAAAGATTGACTGGTATTCTTAACTATGTTGCTCCTTTTACGCT
ATGTGGATACGCTGCTTTAATGCCTTTGTATCATGCTATTGCTTCCCGTATGGCTTTCATTTTCTCCTCC
TTGTATAAATCCTGGTTAGTTCTTGCCACGGCGGAACTCATCGCCGCCTGCCTTGCCCGCTGCTGGACAG
GGGCTCGGCTGTTGGGCACTGACAATTCCGTGGCTCGAGAGATCTTCGACTGTGCCTTCTAGTTGCCAGC
CATCTGTTGTTTGCCCCTCCCCCGTGCCTTCCTTGACCCTGGAAGGTGCCACTCCCACTGTCCTTTCCTA
ATAAAATGAGGAAATTGCATCGCATTGTCTGAGTAGGTGTCATTCTATTCTGGGGGGTGGGGTGGGGCAG
GACAGCAAGGGGGAGGATTGGGAAGACAATAGCAGGCATGAGATCTCACGTGCGGACCGAGCGGCCGCAG
GAACCCCTAGTGATGGAGTTGGCCACTCCCTCTCTGCGCGCTCGCTCGCTCACTGAGGCCGGGCGACCAA
AGGTCGCCCGACGCCCGGGCTTTGCCCGGGCGGCCTCAGTGAGCGAGCGAGCGCGCAGCTGCCTGCAGGG
GCGCCTGATGCGGTATTTTCTCCTTACGCATCTGTGCGGTATTTCACACCGCATA
[95 nt withheld, positions 2436-2530]
T
[46 nt withheld, positions 2532-2577]
C
[141 nt withheld, positions 2579-2719]
CCTTTGACGTTGGAGTCCACGTTCTTT
[37 nt withheld, positions 2747-2783]
ACTCTATCTCGGGCTATTCTTTTGATTTATAAGGGATTTTGCCGATTTCGGTCTATTGGTTAAAAAATGA
GCTGATTTAACAAAAATTTAACGCGAATTTTAACAAAATATTAACGTTTACAATTTTATGGTGCACTCTC
AGTACAATCTGCTCTGATGCCGCATAGTTAAGCCAGCCCCGACACCCGCCAACACCCGCTGACGCGCCCT
GACGGGCTTGTCTGCTCCCGGCATCCGCTTACAGACAAGCTGTGACCGTCTCCGGGAGCTGCATGTGTCA
GAGGTTTTCACCGTCATCACCGAAACGCGCGAGACGAAAGGGCCTCGTGATACGCCTATTTTTATAGGTT
AATGTCATGATAATAATGGTTTCTTAGACGTCAGGTGGCACTTTTCGGGGAAATGTGCGCGGAACCCCTA
TTTGTTTATTTTTCTAAATACATTCAAATATGTATCCGCTCATGAGACAATAACCCTGATAAATGCTTCA
ATAATATTGAAAAAGGAAGAGTATGAGTATTCAACATTTCCGTGTCGCCCTTATTCCCTTTTTTGCGGCA
TTTTGCCTTCCTGTTTTTGCTCACCCAGAAACGCTGGTGAAAGTAAAAGATGCTGAAGATCAGTTGGGTG
CACGAGTGGGTTACATCGAACTGGATCTCAACAGCGGTAAGATCCTTGAGAGTTTTCGCCCCGAAGAACG
TTTTCCAATGATGAGCACTTTTAAAGTTCTGCTATGTGGCGCGGTATTATCCCGTATTGACGCCGGGCAA
GAGCAACTCGGTCGCCGCATACACTATTCTCAGAATGACTTGGTTGAGTACTCACCAGTCACAGAAAAGC
ATCTTACGGATGGCATGACAGTAAGAGAATTATGCAGTGCTGCCATAACCATGAGTGATAACACTGCGGC
CAACTTACTTCTGACAACGATCGGAGGACCGAAGGAGCTAACCGCTTTTTTGCACAACATGGGGGATCAT
GTAACTCGCCTTGATCGTTGGGAACCGGAGCTGAATGAAGCCATACCAAACGACGAGCGTGACACCACGA
TGCCTGTAGCAATGGCAACAACGTTGCGCAAACTATTAACTGGCGAACTACTTACTCTAGCTTCCCGGCA
ACAATTAATAGACTGGATGGAGGCGGATAAAGTTGCAGGACCACTTCTGCGCTCGGCCCTTCCGGCTGGC
TGGTTTATTGCTGATAAATCTGGAGCCGGTGAGCGTGGGTCTCGCGGTATCATTGCAGCACTGGGGCCAG
ATGGTAAGCCCTCCCGTATCGTAGTTATCTACACGACGGGGAGTCAGGCAACTATGGATGAACGAAATAG
ACAGATCGCTGAGATAGGTGCCTCACTGATTAAGCATTGGTAACTGTCAGACCAAGTTTACTCATATATA
CTTTAGATTGATTTAAAACTTCATTTTTAATTTAAAAGGATCTAGGTGAAGATCCTTTTTGATAATCTCA
TGACCAAAATCCCTTAACGTGAGTTTTCGTTCCACTGAGCGTCAGACCCCGTAGAAAAGATCAAAGGATC
TTCTTGAGATCCTTTTTTTCTGCGCGTAATCTGCTGCTTGCAAACAAAAAAACCACCGCTACCAGCGGTG
GTTTGTTTGCCGGATCAAGAGCTACCAACTCTTTTTCCGAAGGTAACTGGCTTCAGCAGAGCGCAGATAC
CAAATACTGTTCTTCTAGTGTAGCCGTAGTTAGGCCACCACTTCAAGAACTCTGTAGCACCGCCTACATA
CCTCGCTCTGCTAATCCTGTTACCAGTGGCTGCTGCCAGTGGCGATAAGTCGTGTCTTACCGGGTTGGAC
TCAAGACGATAGTTACCGGATAAGGCGCAGCGGTCGGGCTGAACGGGGGGTTCGTGCACACAGCCCAGCT
TGGAGCGAACGACCTACACCGAACTGAGATACCTACAGCGTGAGCTATGAGAAAGCGCCACGCTTCCCGA
AGGGAGAAAGGCGGACAGGTATCCGGTAAGCGGCAGGGTCGGAACAGGAGAGCGCACGAGGGAGCTTCCA
GGGGGAAACGCCTGGTATCTTTATAGTCCTGTCGGGTTTCGCCACCTCTGACTTGAGCGTCGATTTTTGT
GATGCTCGTCAGGGGGGCGGAGCCTATGGAAAAACGCCAGCAACGCGGCCTTTTTACGGTTCCTGGCCTT
TTGCTGGCCTTTTGCTCACATGT
